>Addgene plasmid #91957 | MTS-mCherry-GFP1-10-Hyg-N1 | addgene full sequence | sequence record 269033 | Addgene NGS Result
AAATATGTATCCGCTCATGAGACAATAACCCTGATAAATGCTTCAATAATATTGAAAAAGGAAGAGTCCT
GAGGCGGAAAGAACCAGCTGTGGAATGTGTGTCAGTTAGGGTGTGGAAAGTCCCCAGGCTCCCCAGCAGG
CAGAAGTATGCAAAGCATGCATCTCAATTAGTCAGCAACCAGGTGTGGAAAGTCCCCAGGCTCCCCAGCA
GGCAGAAGTATGCAAAGCATGCATCTCAATTAGTCAGCAACCATAGTCCCGCCCCTAACTCCGCCCATCC
CGCCCCTAACTCCGCCCAGTTCCGCCCATTCTCCGCCCCATGGCTGACTAATTTTTTTTATTTATGCAGA
GGCCGAGGCCGCCTCGGCCTCTGAGCTATTCCAGAAGTAGTGAGGAGGCTTTTTTGGAGGCCTAGGCTTT
TGCAAAGATCGATATGAAAAAGCCTGAACTCACCGCGACGTCTGTCGAGAAGTTTCTGATCGAAAAGTTC
GACAGCGTCTCCGACCTGATGCAGCTCTCGGAGGGCGAAGAATCTCGTGCTTTCAGCTTCGATGTAGGAG
GGCGTGGATATGTCCTGCGGGTAAATAGCTGCGCCGATGGTTTCTACAAAGATCGTTATGTTTATCGGCA
CTTTGCATCGGCCGCGCTCCCGATTCCGGAAGTGCTTGACATTGGGGAATTCAGCGAGAGCCTGACCTAT
TGCATCTCCCGCCGTGCACAGGGTGTCACGTTGCAAGACCTGCCTGAAACCGAACTGCCCGCTGTTCTGC
AGCCGGTCGCGGAGGCCATGGATGCGATCGCTGCGGCCGATCTTAGCCAGACGAGCGGGTTCGGCCCATT
CGGACCGCAAGGAATCGGTCAATACACTACATGGCGTGATTTCATATGCGCGATTGCTGATCCCCATGTG
TATCACTGGCAAACTGTGATGGACGACACCGTCAGTGCGTCCGTCGCGCAGGCTCTCGATGAGCTGATGC
TTTGGGCCGAGGACTGCCCCGAAGTCCGGCACCTCGTGCACGCGGATTTCGGCTCCAACAATGTCCTGAC
GGACAATGGCCGCATAACAGCGGTCATTGACTGGAGCGAGGCGATGTTCGGGGATTCCCAATACGAGGTC
GCCAACATCTTCTTCTGGAGGCCGTGGTTGGCTTGTATGGAGCAGCAGACGCGCTACTTCGAGCGGAGGC
ATCCGGAGCTTGCAGGATCGCCGCGGCTCCGGGCGTATATGCTCCGCATTGGTCTTGACCAACTCTATCA
GAGCTTGGTTGACGGCAATTTCGATGATGCAGCTTGGGCGCAGGGTCGATGCGACGCAATCGTCCGATCC
GGAGCCGGGACTGTCGGGCGTACACAAATCGCCCGCAGAAGCGCGGCCGTCTGGACCGATGGCTGTGTAG
AAGTACTCGCCGATAGTGGAAACCGACGCCCCAGCACTCGTCCGAGGGCAAAGGAATAGAGTTCTAGAGG
ATCATAATCAGCCATACCACATTTGTAGAGGTTTTACTTGCTTTAAAAAACCTCCCACACCTCCCCCTGA
ACCTGAAACATAAAATGAATGCAATTGTTGTTGTTAACTTGTTTATTGCAGCTTATAATGGTTACAAATA
AAGCAATAGCATCACAAATTTCACAAATAAAGCATTTTTTTCACTGCCTCGCGATCCACAACCATGGCGA
AAGGGCCTCGTGATACGCCTATTTTTATAGGTTAATGTCATGATAATAATGGTTTCTTAGACGTCAGGTG
GCACTTTTCGGGGAAATGTGCGCGGAACCCCTATTTGTTTATTTTTCTAAATACATTCAAATATGTATCC
GCTCATGAGACAATAACCCTGATAAATGCTTCAATAATATTGAAAAAGGAAGAGTATGAGTATTCAACAT
TTCCGTGTCGCCCTTATTCCCTTTTTTGCGGCATTTTGCCTTCCTGTTTTTGCTCACCCAGAAACGCTGG
TGAAAGTAAAAGATGCTGAAGATCAGTTGGGTGCACGAGTGGGTTACATCGAACTGGATCTCAACAGCGG
TAAGATCCTTGAGAGTTTTCGCCCCGAAGAACGTTTTCCAATGATGAGCACTTTTAAAGTTCTGCTATGT
GGCGCGGTATTATCCCGTGTTGACGCCGGGCAAGAGCAACTCGGTCGCCGCATACACTATTCTCAGAATG
ACTTGGTTGAGTACTCACCAGTCACAGAAAAGCATCTTACGGATGGCATGACAGTAAGAGAATTATGCAG
TGCTGCCATAACCATGAGTGATAACACTGCGGCCAACTTACTTCTGACAACGATCGGAGGACCGAAGGAG
CTAACCGCTTTTTTGCACAACATGGGGGATCATGTAACTCGCCTTGATCGTTGGGAACCGGAGCTGAATG
AAGCCATACCAAACGACGAGCGTGACACCACGATGCCTGTAGCAATGGCAACAACGTTGCGCAAACTATT
AACTGGCGAACTACTTACTCTAGCTTCCCGGCAACAATTAATAGACTGGATGGAGGCGGATAAAGTTGCA
GGACCACTTCTGCGCTCGGCCCTTCCGGCTGGCTGGTTTATTGCTGATAAATCTGGAGCCGGTGAGCGTG
GGTCTCGCGGTATCATTGCAGCACTGGGGCCAGATGGTAAGCCCTCCCGTATCGTAGTTATCTACACGAC
GGGGAGTCAGGCAACTATGGATGAACGAAATAGACAGATCGCTGAGATAGGTGCCTCACTGATTAAGCAT
TGGTAAGGCGCGCCAGGCCCTGCCATAGCCTCAGGTTACTCATATATACTTTAGATTGATTTAAAACTTC
ATTTTTAATTTAAAAGGATCTAGGTGAAGATCCTTTTTGATAATCTCATGACCAAAATCCCTTAACGTGA
GTTTTCGTTCCACTGAGCGTCAGACCCCGTAGAAAAGATCAAAGGATCTTCTTGAGATCCTTTTTTTCTG
CGCGTAATCTGCTGCTTGCAAACAAAAAAACCACCGCTACCAGCGGTGGTTTGTTTGCCGGATCAAGAGC
TACCAACTCTTTTTCCGAAGGTAACTGGCTTCAGCAGAGCGCAGATACCAAATACTGTTCTTCTAGTGTA
GCCGTAGTTAGGCCACCACTTCAAGAACTCTGTAGCACCGCCTACATACCTCGCTCTGCTAATCCTGTTA
CCAGTGGCTGCTGCCAGTGGCGATAAGTCGTGTCTTACCGGGTTGGACTCAAGACGATAGTTACCGGATA
AGGCGCAGCGGTCGGGCTGAACGGGGGGTTCGTGCACACAGCCCAGCTTGGAGCGAACGACCTACACCGA
ACTGAGATACCTACAGCGTGAGCTATGAGAAAGCGCCACGCTTCCCGAAGGGAGAAAGGCGGACAGGTAT
CCGGTAAGCGGCAGGGTCGGAACAGGAGAGCGCACGAGGGAGCTTCCAGGGGGAAACGCCTGGTATCTTT
ATAGTCCTGTCGGGTTTCGCCACCTCTGACTTGAGCGTCGATTTTTGTGATGCTCGTCAGGGGGGCGGAG
CCTATGGAAAAACGCCAGCAACGCGGCCTTTTTACGGTTCCTGGCCTTTTGCTGGCCTTTTGCTCACATG
TTCTTTCCTGCGTTATCCCCTGATTCTGTGGATAACCGTATTACCGCCATGCATTAGTTATTAATAGTAA
TCAATTACGGGGTCATTAGTTCATAGCCCATATATGGAGTTCCGCGTTACATAACTTACGGTAAATGGCC
CGCCTGGCTGACCGCCCAACGACCCCCGCCCATTGACGTCAATAATGACGTATGTTCCCATAGTAACGCC
AATAGGGACTTTCCATTGACGTCAATGGGTGGAGTATTTACGGTAAACTGCCCACTTGGCAGTACATCAA
GTGTATCATATGCCAAGTACGCCCCCTATTGACGTCAATGACGGTAAATGGCCCGCCTGGCATTATGCCC
AGTACATGACCTTATGGGACTTTCCTACTTGGCAGTACATCTACGTATTAGTCATCGCTATTACCATGGT
GATGCGGTTTTGGCAGTACATCAATGGGCGTGGATAGCGGTTTGACTCACGGGGATTTCCAAGTCTCCAC
CCCATTGACGTCAATGGGAGTTTGTTTTGGCACCAAAATCAACGGGACTTTCCAAAATGTCGTAACAACT
CCGCCCCATTGACGCAAATGGGCGGTAGGCGTGTACGGTGGGAGGTCTATATAAGCAGAGCTGGTTTAGT
GAACCGTCAGATCCGCTAGCGCTACCGGACTCAGATCTCGAGCTCAAGCTTCGAATTCTGCAGTCGACAT
GGCCTCCACTCGTGTCCTCGCCTCTCGCCTGGCCTCCCGGATGGCTGCTTCCGCCAAGGTTGCCCGCCCT
GCTGTCCGCGTTGCTCAGGTCAGCAAGCGCACCATCCAGACTGGCTCCCCCCTCCAGACCCTCAAGCGCA
CCCAGATGACCTCCATCGTCAACGCCACCACCCGCCAGGCTTTCCAGAAGCGCGCCTACTCTTCCGGATC
CGGTGACGGTCCGGTCGCCACCATGGTTTCTAAAGGTGAAGAAGATAATATGGCTATTATTAAAGAATTT
ATGAGATTTAAAGTTCATATGGAAGGTTCTGTTAATGGTCATGAATTTGAAATTGAAGGTGAAGGTGAAG
GTAGACCATATGAAGGTACTCAAACTGCTAAATTGAAAGTTACTAAAGGTGGTCCATTGCCATTTGCTTG
GGATATTTTGTCTCCACAATTTATGTATGGTTCTAAAGCTTATGTTAAACATCCAGCTGATATTCCAGAT
TATTTGAAATTGTCTTTTCCAGAAGGTTTTAAATGGGAAAGAGTTATGAATTTTGAAGATGGTGGTGTTG
TTACTGTTACTCAAGATTCTTCTTTGCAAGATGGTGAATTTATTTATAAAGTTAAATTGAGAGGTACTAA
TTTTCCATCTGATGGTCCAGTTATGCAAAAAAAAACTATGGGTTGGGAAGCTTCTTCTGAAAGAATGTAT
CCAGAAGATGGTGCTTTGAAAGGTGAAATTAAACAAAGATTGAAATTGAAAGATGGTGGTCATTATGATG
CTGAAGTTAAAACTACTTATAAAGCTAAAAAACCAGTTCAATTGCCAGGTGCTTATAATGTTAATATTAA
ATTGGATATTACTTCTCATAATGAAGATTATACTATTGTTGAACAATATGAAAGAGCTGAAGGTAGACAT
TCTACTGGTGGTATGGATGAATTGTATAAAGAATTCGGTGGTGGTTCTGGCGGAGGTTCAATGTCTAAAG
GTGAAGAATTGTTTACTGGTGTTGTTCCAATTTTGGTTGAATTGGATGGTGATGTTAATGGTCATAAATT
TTCTGTTAGAGGTGAAGGTGAAGGTGATGCTACTATTGGTAAATTGACTTTGAAATTTATTTGTACTACT
GGTAAATTGCCAGTTCCATGGCCAACTTTGGTTACTACTTTGACTTATGGTGTTCAATGTTTTTCTAGAT
ATCCAGATCATATGAAACAACATGATTTTTTTAAATCTGCTATGCCAGAAGGTTATGTTCAAGAAAGAAC
TATTTCTTTTAAAGATGATGGTAAATATAAAACTAGAGCTGTTGTTAAATTTGAAGGTGATACTTTGGTT
AATAGAATTGAATTGAAAGGTACTGATTTTAAAGAAGATGGTAATATTTTGGGTCATAAATTGGAATATA
ATTTTAATTCTCATAATGTTTATATTACTGCTGATAAACAAAAAAATGGTATTAAAGCTAATTTTACTGT
TAGACATAATGTTGAAGATGGTTCTGTTCAATTGGCTGATCATTATCAACAAAATACTCCAATTGGTGAT
GGTCCAGTTTTGTTGCCAGATAATCATTATTTGTCTACTCAAACTGTTTTGTCTAAAGATCCAAATGAAA
AATAAAGCGGCCGCGACTCTAGATCATAATCAGCCATACCACATTTGTAGAGGTTTTACTTGCTTTAAAA
AACCTCCCACACCTCCCCCTGAACCTGAAACATAAAATGAATGCAATTGTTGTTGTTAACTTGTTTATTG
CAGCTTATAATGGTTACAAATAAAGCAATAGCATCACAAATTTCACAAATAAAGCATTTTTTTCACTGCA
TTCTAGTTGTGGTTTGTCCAAACTCATCAATGTATCTTAAGGCGTAAATTGTAAGCGTTAATATTTTGTT
AAAATTCGCGTTAAATTTTTGTTAAATCAGCTCATTTTTTAACCAATAGGCCGAAATCGGCAAAATCCCT
TATAAATCAAAAGAATAGACCGAGATAGGGT
[37 nt withheld, positions 6262-6298]
AAAGAACGTGGACTCCAACGTCAAAGG
[49 nt withheld, positions 6326-6374]
T
[91 nt withheld, positions 6376-6466]
G
[124 nt withheld, positions 6468-6591]
CAGGTGGCACTTTTCGGGGAAATGTGCGCGGAACCCCTATTTGTTTATTTTTCTAAATACATTC
Features (pLannotate 1.2.2; 17 found; start..end, strand, type, name):
     69..426     +  promoter       SV40 promoter: SV40 enhancer and early promoter
    434..1459    +  CDS            HygR: aminoglycoside phosphotransferase from E. coli; aph(4)-Ia; confers resistance to hygromycin
   1470..1553    +  CDS            large T antigen (fragment): large T antigen from SV40 (simian virus 40)
   1576..1657    +  polyA_signal   SV40 poly(A) signal: SV40 polyadenylation signal
   1771..1875    +  promoter       AmpR promoter: bla
   1876..2736    +  CDS            AmpR: β-lactamase; bla; confers resistance to ampicillin, carbenicillin, and related antibiotics
   2922..3510    +  rep_origin     ori: high-copy-number ColE1/pMB1/pBR322/pUC origin of replication
   3685..3988    +  enhancer       CMV enhancer: human cytomegalovirus immediate early enhancer
   3989..4192    +  promoter       CMV promoter: human cytomegalovirus (CMV) immediate early promoter
   4215..4268    +  misc_feature   MCS (fragment): multiple cloning site
   4269..4475    +  CDS            oli (fragment): ATP9_NEUCR - Also known as atp-9, atp9, prl-1. Experimental evidence at protein level: Swiss-Prot protein existence level 1. Mitochondrial membrane ATP synthase (F(1)F(0) ATP synthase or Complex V) produces ATP from ADP in the presence of a proton gradient across the membrane which is generated by electron transport complexes of the respiratory chain. F-type ATPases consist of two structural domains, F(1) - containing the extramembraneous catalytic core and F(0) - containing the membrane proton channel, linked together by a central stalk and a peripheral stalk. During catalysis, ATP synthesis
   4503..5210    +  CDS            mCherry: mCherry is a basic (constitutively fluorescent) red fluorescent protein published in 2004, derived from Discosoma sp.. It is reported to be a very rapidly-maturing monomer with low acid sensitivity.
   5241..5882    +  CDS            Enhanced Cyan-Emitting GFP (fragment): Enhanced Cyan-Emitting GFP is a basic (constitutively fluorescent) cyan fluorescent protein published in 2002, derived from Aequorea victoria.
   5902..5985    +  CDS            large T antigen (fragment): large T antigen from SV40 (simian virus 40)
   6008..6129    +  polyA_signal   SV40 poly(A) signal: SV40 polyadenylation signal
   6163..6591    -  rep_origin     f1 ori (sequence partly withheld): f1 bacteriophage origin of replication; arrow indicates direction of (+) strand synthesis
   6618..67      +  promoter       AmpR promoter (across the origin): bla
