[The description below was written by a language model from this plasmid's Addgene catalogue record and pLannotate feature annotations shown in this document.]
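Description:
MTS-mCherry-GFP1-10-Hyg-N1 is a 6,655 bp mammalian expression plasmid built on the pDsRed-Monomer-Hyg-N1 backbone, with the insert cloned between SalI and NotI sites. It is propagated in E. coli as a high-copy plasmid through its ColE1/pUC-type origin and selected with ampicillin via the β-lactamase gene. An f1 bacteriophage origin is also present. For selection in mammalian cells, an SV40 enhancer/early promoter drives a hygromycin phosphotransferase gene followed by an SV40 polyadenylation signal, allowing hygromycin selection of stable transfectants.

The payload is a synthetic fusion protein expressed from the human CMV immediate-early enhancer and promoter and terminated by an SV40 poly(A) signal. At its N-terminus is a mitochondrial targeting sequence derived from subunit 9 of the F0-ATP synthase, which the annotation matches to the Neurospora crassa ATP9 protein. This is followed by mCherry and then GFP1-10. The automated annotation labels the last segment as a fragment of a cyan-emitting GFP variant, which most likely reflects sequence similarity of the truncated Aequorea-derived GFP1-10 rather than a cyan reporter. The short "large T antigen" fragments annotated next to each poly(A) signal are probably matches within the SV40-derived terminator regions.

GFP1-10 is the large, non-fluorescent portion of split GFP, which becomes fluorescent only when complemented by the GFP11 strand. Targeting it to mitochondria, with mCherry as a constitutive red marker of expression and localisation, gives a reporter in which green signal indicates that a GFP11-tagged protein has entered the organelle. This fits the associated study of the import of misfolded cytosolic proteins into mitochondria.
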