Addgene plasmid #91957: MTS-mCherry-GFP1-10-Hyg-N1
Purpose: Expresses mCherry-GFP1-10 in mammalian cell mitochondria
Depositing lab: Rong Li. Depositing organization: Johns Hopkins University and School of Medicine. Publication: Cytosolic proteostasis through importing of misfolded proteins into mitochondria. Ruan L, Zhou C, Jin E, Kucharavy A, Zhang Y, Wen Z, Florens L, Li R. Nature. 2017 Mar 16;543(7645):443-446. doi: 10.1038/nature21695. Epub 2017 Mar 1. PubMed 28241148.
Backbone
  Vector backbone: pDsRed-Monomer-Hyg-N1
  Backbone manufacturer: Clontech
  Vector type: Mammalian Expression
Growth in bacteria
  Bacterial resistance: Ampicillin, 100 μg/mL
  Growth temperature: 37°C
  Growth strain: DH5alpha
  Copy number: High Copy
Gene/Insert
  Gene/Insert name: MTS-mCherry-GFP1-10
  Species: Synthetic
  Promoter: CMV
  Cloning method: Restriction Enzyme; 5′ cloning site SalI (unknown if destroyed); 3′ cloning site NotI (unknown if destroyed)
Terms and licenses: Academic/Nonprofit Terms; Industry Terms: Not Available to Industry
Depositor comments: The MTS sequence is based on subunit 9 of F0-ATP synthase (pOLI1-HcRed) from Curr Biol. 2004 Nov 23;14(22):1996-2004
How to cite: MTS-mCherry-GFP1-10-Hyg-N1 was a gift from Rong Li (Addgene plasmid # 91957 ; http://n2t.net/addgene:91957 ; RRID:Addgene_91957)
